Addgene plasmid #189936: pET28a-SUMO-MjDim1
Purpose: Expression of Mjdim1, a methyltransferase used in m6A-SAC-seq.
Depositing lab: Chuan He. Depositing organization: University of Chicago. Publication: m(6)A RNA modifications are measured at single-base resolution across the mammalian transcriptome. Hu L, Liu S, Peng Y, Ge R, Su R, Senevirathne C, Harada BT, Dai Q, Wei J, Zhang L, Hao Z, Luo L, Wang H, Wang Y, Luo M, Chen M, Chen J, He C. Nat Biotechnol. 2022 Mar 14. pii: 10.1038/s41587-022-01243-z. doi: 10.1038/s41587-022-01243-z. PubMed 35288668.
Backbone
  Vector backbone: pET28a
  Backbone size w/o insert (bp): 5369
  Total vector size (bp): 6194
  Vector type: Bacterial Expression
Growth in bacteria
  Bacterial resistance: Kanamycin, 50 μg/mL
  Growth temperature: 37°C
  Growth strain: DH5alpha
  Copy number: High Copy
Gene/Insert
  Gene/Insert name: rsmA (alt name: ksgA)
  Species: Methanocaldococcus jannaschii
  Insert size (bp): 825
  GenBank ID: NC_000909.1
  Entrez Gene: MJ_RS00455 (a.k.a. MJ_RS00455, MJ0091, MJ_0091)
  Promoter: T7 promoter
  Tag / fusion protein: 6x His tag, FLAG tag, SUMO tag (N terminal on backbone)
  Cloning method: Restriction Enzyme; 5′ cloning site Bam H1 (not destroyed); 3′ cloning site Xhol 1 (not destroyed)
  Sequencing primers: 5′ T7 promoter; 3′ T7 terminator
Terms and licenses: Academic/Nonprofit Terms; Industry Terms: Not Available to Industry
How to cite: pET28a-SUMO-MjDim1 was a gift from Chuan He (Addgene plasmid # 189936 ; http://n2t.net/addgene:189936 ; RRID:Addgene_189936)
