[The description below was written by a language model from this plasmid's Addgene catalogue record and pLannotate feature annotations shown in this document.]
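Description:
pET28a-SUMO-MjDim1 is a bacterial expression plasmid built on the pET28a backbone for producing MjDim1, the rsmA/ksgA-family methyltransferase of the archaeon Methanocaldococcus jannaschii, in E. coli. It replicates from a ColE1/pBR322-type origin accompanied by the rop gene and the bom mobility region, and is selected with kanamycin through an aminoglycoside phosphotransferase (KanR) cassette. An f1 origin is also present. The catalogue lists the plasmid as high copy, although rop normally moderates copy number in pET-type vectors. The catalogue gives a total size of 6,194 bp, whereas the sequenced record used for annotation is 6,447 nt, so the listed size appears to be an underestimate.

The 825 bp rsmA coding sequence was cloned between BamHI and XhoI sites. It sits downstream of a T7 promoter with an adjacent lac operator and the T7 gene 10 ribosome binding site, and the unit ends at a T7 terminator. The plasmid-borne lacI gene supplies repressor, so expression is held off until IPTG induction in a host that provides T7 RNA polymerase. According to the record, the protein carries N-terminal 6xHis, FLAG and SUMO tags. The annotation detects the FLAG fragment, a thrombin cleavage site and a truncated yeast SMT3 SUMO domain directly upstream of the insert, an arrangement that aids solubility and affinity purification and can allow tag removal. A His-tag sequence from the vector is also annotated downstream of the insert, but the record does not state whether it is translated. Short TcR and AmpR promoter fragments are backbone remnants. The purified enzyme is used as the methyltransferase in m6A-SAC-seq, a method for mapping m6A RNA modifications at single-base resolution.
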