Features (pLannotate 1.2.2; 22 found; start..end, strand, type, name):
     26..73      -  terminator     T7 terminator: transcription terminator for bacteriophage T7 RNA polymerase
     81..130     -  CDS            SET1 (fragment): solubility-enhancement tag derived from T7 phage gene 10B
    140..157     -  CDS            9xHis (fragment): 9xHis affinity tag
    167..991     -  CDS            rsmA: RSMA_METJA - Also known as ksgA From Methanocaldococcus jannaschii (strain ATCC 43067 / DSM 2661 / JAL-1 / JCM 10045 / NBRC 100440) (Methanococcus jannaschii).
    996..1288    -  CDS            SUMO (fragment): cleavable ubiquitin-like protein tag; S. cerevisiae SMT3 (truncated)
   1301..1318    -  CDS            thrombin site: thrombin recognition and cleavage site
   1328..1348    -  CDS            FLAG (fragment): FLAG® epitope tag, followed by an enterokinase cleavage site
   1388..1410    -  RBS            RBS: efficient ribosome binding site from bacteriophage T7 gene 10 (Olins and Rangwala, 1989)
   1425..1449    -  protein_bind   lac operator: The lac repressor binds to the lac operator to inhibit transcription in E. coli. This inhibition can be relieved by adding lactose or isopropyl-β-D-thiogalactopyranoside (IPTG). lac repressor encoded by lacI
   1450..1468    -  promoter       T7 promoter: promoter for bacteriophage T7 RNA polymerase
   1490..1769    +  CDS            TcR (fragment): tetracycline efflux protein; tet; confers resistance to tetracycline
   1777..1854    +  promoter       lacI promoter: lacI
   1855..2937    +  CDS            lacI: lac repressor; lacI; The lac repressor binds to the lac operator to inhibit transcription in E. coli. This inhibition can be relieved by adding lactose or isopropyl-β-D-thiogalactopyranoside (IPTG).
   2950..2971    +  protein_bind   CAP binding site: CAP binding activates transcription in the presence of cAMP. E. coli catabolite activator protein
   2986..3277    +  CDS            TcR (fragment): tetracycline efflux protein; tet; confers resistance to tetracycline
   3349..3729    -  CDS            YPB1_ECOLX: Protein predicted: Swiss-Prot protein existence level 4. From Escherichia coli.
   3746..3937    +  CDS            rop: Rop protein, which maintains plasmids at low copy number; rop
   4039..4178    +  misc_feature   bom: basis of mobility region from pBR322
   4364..4952    -  rep_origin     ori: high-copy-number ColE1/pMB1/pBR322/pUC origin of replication
   5074..5889    +  CDS            KanR: aminoglycoside phosphotransferase; aph(3')-Ia; confers resistance to kanamycin in bacteria or G418 (Geneticin®) in eukaryotes
   5898..5955    -  promoter       AmpR promoter (fragment): bla
   6008..6436    -  rep_origin     f1 ori (sequence partly withheld): f1 bacteriophage origin of replication; arrow indicates direction of (+) strand synthesis
>Addgene plasmid #189936 | pET28a-SUMO-MjDim1 | addgene full sequence | sequence record 371224 | Addgene NGS Result
ATCCGGATATAGTTCCTCCTTTCAGCAAAAAACCCCTCAAGACCCGTTTAGAGGCCCCAAGGGGTTATGC
TAGTTATTGCTCAGCGGTGGCAGCAGCCAACTCAGCTTCCTTTCGGGCTTTGTTAGCAGCCGGATCTCAG
TGGTGGTGGTGGTGGTGCTCGAGTTACAGACGACCACGATTCTGCAGGAAGCGATAGAATTCGTTGCTCA
GATTCACAATATCTTTCACGCTCAGCTTGAACACTTTCTCGTTAATCAGGTTCTTAATCTCGCTGTTGGT
GTTCAGAAAATCTTCCAGGATTTTTTTCATTTCGTCTTTGTTATAGTTCAGTTCTTTGCTGCTATCAATC
AGGGCTTTACGAACGCTTTTATTACGATGCTGAAAGATGGCACGCAGAAAATCATCGAAAAAGTTTTCGT
TCTCGATGTGGTATTTGCCTTTGTTCGGTTTGATTTTAACGATGGCGCTATAAACTTTCGGTTTCGGATA
AAATGCGCTAGGCGGAACTTTCGCAACAATTTCAACATCTGCACGGCTCTGAACTGCAACGCTCAGACGA
CCGTAATCTTTGGTGCCCTCTTTTGCAACCATGCGTTTTGCAAATTCATACTGATACATCAGAACGGCCA
GATCAAAACCACGTTTAATCAGTTTAAAGGTAATCGGGCTGCTAATCTGATACGGCAGGTTGGCAACAAC
CTTATTGAAATCCAGTTTATTCAGATCCACTTTCAGGGCATCACCCCAAATGATTTCGATGTTGTTGTAC
AGTTCTTTCAGTTTATTGGCATACGGTTCCAGGCTTTTATCGATCTCGATCACATACACTTTTTTGGCGT
TTTTTGCCAGTTCTTCGGTCAGAATACCTTTGCCAAGACCAATTTCCAGAACAACATCATCTTTGGTCAG
ATTGGCGCTTTCAACGGCCTTATTAACAAAGTTTTTGTCGATCAGAAAGCACTGACCCAGCTTTTTTTTC
GGCTTGAACATGGATCCACCAATCTGTTCTCTGTGAGCCTCAATAATATCGTTATCCTCCATGTCCAAAT
CTTCAGGGGTCTGATCAGCTTGGATTCTAATACCGTCGTACAAGAATCTTAAGGAGTCCATTTCCTTACC
CTGTCTTTTAGCGAACGCTTCCATCAGCCTTCTTAAAGGAGTGGTCTTTTTGATCTTGAAGAAGATCTCT
GAAGATCCATCGGACACCTTTAAATTGATGTGAGTCTCAGGCTTGACTTCTGGCTTGACCTCTGGCTTAG
CTTCTTGATTGACTTCTGAGTCCGACATGCTAGCCATATGGCTGCCGCGCGGCACCAGGCCGCTGCTCTT
GTCATCGTCGTCCTTGTAGTCGTGGTGATGATGGTGATGGCTGCTGCCCATGGTATATCTCCTTCTTAAA
GTTAAACAAAATTATTTCTAGAGGGGAATTGTTATCCGCTCACAATTCCCCTATAGTGAGTCGTATTAAT
TTCGCGGGATCGAGATCTCGATCCTCTACGCCGGACGCATCGTGGCCGGCATCACCGGCGCCACAGGTGC
GGTTGCTGGCGCCTATATCGCCGACATCACCGATGGGGAAGATCGGGCTCGCCACTTCGGGCTCATGAGC
GCTTGTTTCGGCGTGGGTATGGTGGCAGGCCCCGTGGCCGGGGGACTGTTGGGCGCCATCTCCTTGCATG
CACCATTCCTTGCGGCGGCGGTGCTCAACGGCCTCAACCTACTACTGGGCTGCTTCCTAATGCAGGAGTC
GCATAAGGGAGAGCGTCGAGATCCCGGACACCATCGAATGGCGCAAAACCTTTCGCGGTATGGCATGATA
GCGCCCGGAAGAGAGTCAATTCAGGGTGGTGAATGTGAAACCAGTAACGTTATACGATGTCGCAGAGTAT
GCCGGTGTCTCTTATCAGACCGTTTCCCGCGTGGTGAACCAGGCCAGCCACGTTTCTGCGAAAACGCGGG
AAAAAGTGGAAGCGGCGATGGCGGAGCTGAATTACATTCCCAACCGCGTGGCACAACAACTGGCGGGCAA
ACAGTCGTTGCTGATTGGCGTTGCCACCTCCAGTCTGGCCCTGCACGCGCCGTCGCAAATTGTCGCGGCG
ATTAAATCTCGCGCCGATCAACTGGGTGCCAGCGTGGTGGTGTCGATGGTAGAACGAAGCGGCGTCGAAG
CCTGTAAAGCGGCGGTGCACAATCTTCTCGCGCAACGCGTCAGTGGGCTGATCATTAACTATCCGCTGGA
TGACCAGGATGCCATTGCTGTGGAAGCTGCCTGCACTAATGTTCCGGCGTTATTTCTTGATGTCTCTGAC
CAGACACCCATCAACAGTATTATTTTCTCCCATGAAGACGGTACGCGACTGGGCGTGGAGCATCTGGTCG
CATTGGGTCACCAGCAAATCGCGCTGTTAGCGGGCCCATTAAGTTCTGTCTCGGCGCGTCTGCGTCTGGC
TGGCTGGCATAAATATCTCACTCGCAATCAAATTCAGCCGATAGCGGAACGGGAAGGCGACTGGAGTGCC
ATGTCCGGTTTTCAACAAACCATGCAAATGCTGAATGAGGGCATCGTTCCCACTGCGATGCTGGTTGCCA
ACGATCAGATGGCGCTGGGCGCAATGCGCGCCATTACCGAGTCCGGGCTGCGCGTTGGTGCGGATATCTC
GGTAGTGGGATACGACGATACCGAAGACAGCTCATGTTATATCCCGCCGTTAACCACCATCAAACAGGAT
TTTCGCCTGCTGGGGCAAACCAGCGTGGACCGCTTGCTGCAACTCTCTCAGGGCCAGGCGGTGAAGGGCA
ATCAGCTGTTGCCCGTCTCACTGGTGAAAAGAAAAACCACCCTGGCGCCCAATACGCAAACCGCCTCTCC
CCGCGCGTTGGCCGATTCATTAATGCAGCTGGCACGACAGGTTTCCCGACTGGAAAGCGGGCAGTGAGCG
CAACGCAATTAATGTAAGTTAGCTCACTCATTAGGCACCGGGATCTCGACCGATGCCCTTGAGAGCCTTC
AACCCAGTCAGCTCCTTCCGGTGGGCGCGGGGCATGACTATCGTCGCCGCACTTATGACTGTCTTCTTTA
TCATGCAACTCGTAGGACAGGTGCCGGCAGCGCTCTGGGTCATTTTCGGCGAGGACCGCTTTCGCTGGAG
CGCGACGATGATCGGCCTGTCGCTTGCGGTATTCGGAATCTTGCACGCCCTCGCTCAAGCCTTCGTCACT
GGTCCCGCCACCAAACGTTTCGGCGAGAAGCAGGCCATTATCGCCGGCATGGCGGCCCCACGGGTGCGCA
TGATCGTGCTCCTGTCGTTGAGGACCCGGCTAGGCTGGCGGGGTTGCCTTACTGGTTAGCAGAATGAATC
ACCGATACGCGAGCGAACGTGAAGCGACTGCTGCTGCAAAACGTCTGCGACCTGAGCAACAACATGAATG
GTCTTCGGTTTCCGTGTTTCGTAAAGTCTGGAAACGCGGAAGTCAGCGCCCTGCACCATTATGTTCCGGA
TCTGCATCGCAGGATGCTGCTGGCTACCCTGTGGAACACCTACATCTGTATTAACGAAGCGCTGGCATTG
ACCCTGAGTGATTTTTCTCTGGTCCCGCCGCATCCATACCGCCAGTTGTTTACCCTCACAACGTTCCAGT
AACCGGGCATGTTCATCATCAGTAACCCGTATCGTGAGCATCCTCTCTCGTTTCATCGGTATCATTACCC
CCATGAACAGAAATCCCCCTTACACGGAGGCATCAGTGACCAAACAGGAAAAAACCGCCCTTAACATGGC
CCGCTTTATCAGAAGCCAGACATTAACGCTTCTGGAGAAACTCAACGAGCTGGACGCGGATGAACAGGCA
GACATCTGTGAATCGCTTCACGACCACGCTGATGAGCTTTACCGCAGCTGCCTCGCGCGTTTCGGTGATG
ACGGTGAAAACCTCTGACACATGCAGCTCCCGGAGACGGTCACAGCTTGTCTGTAAGCGGATGCCGGGAG
CAGACAAGCCCGTCAGGGCGCGTCAGCGGGTGTTGGCGGGTGTCGGGGCGCAGCCATGACCCAGTCACGT
AGCGATAGCGGAGTGTATACTGGCTTAACTATGCGGCATCAGAGCAGATTGTACTGAGAGTGCACCATTG
CGGTGTGAAATACCGCACAGATGCGTAAGGAGAAAATACCGCATCAGGCGCTCTTCCGCTTCCTCGCTCA
CTGACTCGCTGCGCTCGGTCGTTCGGCTGCGGCGAGCGGTATCAGCTCACTCAAAGGCGGTAATACGGTT
ATCCACAGAATCAGGGGATAACGCAGGAAAGAACATGTGAGCAAAAGGCCAGCAAAAGGCCAGGAACCGT
AAAAAGGCCGCGTTGCTGGCGTTTTTCCATAGGCTCCGCCCCCCTGACGAGCATCACAAAAATCGACGCT
CAAGTCAGAGGTGGCGAAACCCGACAGGACTATAAAGATACCAGGCGTTTCCCCCTGGAAGCTCCCTCGT
GCGCTCTCCTGTTCCGACCCTGCCGCTTACCGGATACCTGTCCGCCTTTCTCCCTTCGGGAAGCGTGGCG
CTTTCTCATAGCTCACGCTGTAGGTATCTCAGTTCGGTGTAGGTCGTTCGCTCCAAGCTGGGCTGTGTGC
ACGAACCCCCCGTTCAGCCCGACCGCTGCGCCTTATCCGGTAACTATCGTCTTGAGTCCAACCCGGTAAG
ACACGACTTATCGCCACTGGCAGCAGCCACTGGTAACAGGATTAGCAGAGCGAGGTATGTAGGCGGTGCT
ACAGAGTTCTTGAAGTGGTGGCCTAACTACGGCTACACTAGAAGGACAGTATTTGGTATCTGCGCTCTGC
TGAAGCCAGTTACCTTCGGAAAAAGAGTTGGTAGCTCTTGATCCGGCAAACAAACCACCGCTGGTAGCGG
TGGTTTTTTTGTTTGCAAGCAGCAGATTACGCGCAGAAAAAAAGGATCTCAAGAAGATCCTTTGATCTTT
TCTACGGGGTCTGACGCTCAGTGGAACGAAAACTCACGTTAAGGGATTTTGGTCATGAACAATAAAACTG
TCTGCTTACATAAACAGTAATACAAGGGGTGTTATGAGCCATATTCAACGGGAAACGTCTTGCTCTAGGC
CGCGATTAAATTCCAACATGGATGCTGATTTATATGGGTATAAATGGGCTCGCGATAATGTCGGGCAATC
AGGTGCGACAATCTATCGATTGTATGGGAAGCCCGATGCGCCAGAGTTGTTTCTGAAACATGGCAAAGGT
AGCGTTGCCAATGATGTTACAGATGAGATGGTCAGACTAAACTGGCTGACGGAATTTATGCCTCTTCCGA
CCATCAAGCATTTTATCCGTACTCCTGATGATGCATGGTTACTCACCACTGCGATCCCCGGGAAAACAGC
ATTCCAGGTATTAGAAGAATATCCTGATTCAGGTGAAAATATTGTTGATGCGCTGGCAGTGTTCCTGCGC
CGGTTGCATTCGATTCCTGTTTGTAATTGTCCTTTTAACAGCGATCGCGTATTTCGTCTCGCTCAGGCGC
AATCACGAATGAATAACGGTTTGGTTGATGCGAGTGATTTTGATGACGAGCGTAATGGCTGGCCTGTTGA
ACAAGTCTGGAAAGAAATGCATAAACTTTTGCCATTCTCACCGGATTCAGTCGTCACTCATGGTGATTTC
TCACTTGATAACCTTATTTTTGACGAGGGGAAATTAATAGGTTGTATTGATGTTGGACGAGTCGGAATCG
CAGACCGATACCAGGATCTTGCCATCCTATGGAACTGCCTCGGTGAGTTTTCTCCTTCATTACAGAAACG
GCTTTTTCAAAAATATGGTATTGATAATCCTGATATGAATAAATTGCAGTTTCATTTGATGCTCGATGAG
TTTTTCTAAGAATTAATTCATGAGCGGATACATATTTGAATGTATTTAGAAAAATAAACAAATAGGGGTT
CCGCGCACATTTCCCCGAAAAGTGCCACCTAAATTGTAAGCGTTAATATTTTGTTAAAATTCGCGTTAAA
TTTTTGTTAAATCAGCTCATTTTTTAACCAATAGGCCGAAATCGGCAAAATCCCTTATAAATCAAAAGAA
TAGACCGAGATAGGGT
[37 nt withheld, positions 6107-6143]
AAAGAACGTGGACTCCAACGTCAAAGG
[49 nt withheld, positions 6171-6219]
T
[91 nt withheld, positions 6221-6311]
G
[124 nt withheld, positions 6313-6436]
CCCATTCGCCA
