>Addgene plasmid #189936 | pET28a-SUMO-MjDim1 | depositor partial sequence | sequence record 367481 | T7 promoter primer, covers the insert from N-terminus
GGGGCATTGGCGGTACATTCCCCTCTAGAAATAATTTTGTTTAACTTTAAGAAGGAGATATACCATGGGC
AGCAGCCATCACCATCATCACCACGACTACAAGGACGACGATGACAAGAGCAGCGGCCTGGTGCCGCGCG
GCAGCCATATGGCTAGCATGTCGGACTCAGAAGTCAATCAAGAAGCTAAGCCAGAGGTCAAGCCAGAAGT
CAAGCCTGAGACTCACATCAATTTAAAGGTGTCCGATGGATCTTCAGAGATCTTCTTCAAGATCAAAAAG
ACCACTCCTTTAAGAAGGCTGATGGAAGCGTTCGCTAAAAGACAGGGTAAGGAAATGGACTCCTTAAGAT
TCTTGTACGACGGTATTAGAATCCAAGCTGATCAGACCCCTGAAGATTTGGACATGGAGGATAACGATAT
TATTGAGGCTCACAGAGAACAGATTGGTGGATCCATGTTCAAGCCGAAAAAAAAGCTGGGTCAGTGCTTT
CTGATCGACAAAAACTTTGTTAATAAGGCCGTTGAAAGCGCCAATCTGACCAAAGATGATGTTGTTCTGG
AAATTGGTCTTGGCAAAGGTATTCTGACCGAAGAACTGGCAAAAAACGCCAAAAAAGTGTATGTGATCGA
GATCGATAAAAGCCTGGAACCGTATGCCAATAAACTGAAAGAACTGTACAACAACATCGAAATCATTTGG
GGTGATGCCCTGAAAGTGGATCTGAATAAACTGGATTTCAATAAGGTTGTTGCCAACCTGCCGTATCAGA
TTAGCAGCCCGATTACCTTTAAACTGATTAAACGTGGTTTTGATCTGGCCGTTCTGATGTATCAGTATGA
ATTTGCAAAACGCATGGTTGCAAAAGAGGGCACCAAAGATTACGGTCGTCTGAGCGTTGCAGTTCAGAGC
CGTGCAGATGTTGAAATTGTTGCGAAAGTTCCGCCTAGCGCATTTTATCCGAAACCGAAAGTTTATAGCG
CCATCGTTTAAATCAAACCGAACAAAGGCAATACCACATCGAGAACGAAACTTTTTCGATGATTTCTGCG
GGCATCTTTCACATCGTAATAAAACGTTCGTAAACCCTGATTGATACCCGCAAAAC
