>Addgene plasmid #189936 | pET28a-SUMO-MjDim1 | depositor partial sequence | sequence record 367482 | T7 terminator primer, covers the insert from C-terminus (whole gene included)
GGGAAGACTCGCTCTTTCGGGCTTTGTTAGCAGCCGGATCTCAGTGGTGGTGGTGGTGGTGCTCGAGTTA
CAGACGACCACGATTCTGCAGGAAGCGATAGAATTCGTTGCTCAGATTCACAATATCTTTCACGCTCAGC
TTGAACACTTTCTCGTTAATCAGGTTCTTAATCTCGCTGTTGGTGTTCAGAAAATCTTCCAGGATTTTTT
TCATTTCGTCTTTGTTATAGTTCAGTTCTTTGCTGCTATCAATCAGGGCTTTACGAACGCTTTTATTACG
ATGCTGAAAGATGGCACGCAGAAAATCATCGAAAAAGTTTTCGTTCTCGATGTGGTATTTGCCTTTGTTC
GGTTTGATTTTAACGATGGCGCTATAAACTTTCGGTTTCGGATAAAATGCGCTAGGCGGAACTTTCGCAA
CAATTTCAACATCTGCACGGCTCTGAACTGCAACGCTCAGACGACCGTAATCTTTGGTGCCCTCTTTTGC
AACCATGCGTTTTGCAAATTCATACTGATACATCAGAACGGCCAGATCAAAACCACGTTTAATCAGTTTA
AAGGTAATCGGGCTGCTAATCTGATACGGCAGGTTGGCAACAACCTTATTGAAATCCAGTTTATTCAGAT
CCACTTTCAGGGCATCACCCCAAATGATTTCGATGTTGTTGTACAGTTCTTTCAGTTTATTGGCATACGG
TTCCAGGCTTTTATCGATCTCGATCACATACACTTTTTTGGCGTTTTTTGCCAGTTCTTCGGTCAGAATA
CCTTTGCCAAGACCAATTTCCAGAACAACATCATCTTTGGTCAGATTGGCGCTTTCAACGGCCTTATTAA
CAAAGTTTTTGTCGATCAGAAAGCACTGACCCAGCTTTTTTTCGGCTTGACCTGGATCCCCAATCTGTTC
TCTGTGAGCTCATTATATCGTTTCCTCATGTCCAATCTTCGGGGGCTGATCGGTTGGATTCTATACCGTC
GTACAGAATCTTAGGAGTCCTTTCCTTACCTGTCTTTACGAAGCTTCCTCACCTTC
